>Addgene plasmid #231488 | 6-ISG-IFN | addgene full sequence | sequence record 469002 | Addgene NGS Result
TTGAGATCCTTTTTTTCTGCGCGTAATCTGCTGCTTGCAAACAAAAAAACCACCGCTACCAGCGGTGGTT
TGTTTGCCGGATCAAGAGCTACCAACTCTTTTTCCGAAGGTAACTGGCTTCAGCAGAGCGCAGATACCAA
ATACTGTTCTTCTAGTGTAGCCGTAGTTAGGCCACCACTTCAAGAACTCTGTAGCACCGCCTACATACCT
CGCTCTGCTAATCCTGTTACCAGTGGCTGCTGCCAGTGGCGATAAGTCGTGTCTTACCGGGTTGGACTCA
AGACGATAGTTACCGGATAAGGCGCAGCGGTCGGGCTGAACGGGGGGTTCGTGCACACAGCCCAGCTTGG
AGCGAACGACCTACACCGAACTGAGATACCTACAGCGTGAGCTATGAGAAAGCGCCACGCTTCCCGAAGG
GAGAAAGGCGGACAGGTATCCGGTAAGCGGCAGGGTCGGAACAGGAGAGCGCACGAGGGAGCTTCCAGGG
GGAAACGCCTGGTATCTTTATAGTCCTGTCGGGTTTCGCCACCTCTGACTTGAGCGTCGATTTTTGTGAT
GCTCGTCAGGGGGGCGGAGCCTATGGAAAAACGCCAGCAACGCGGCCTTTTTACGGTTCCTGGCCTTTTG
CTGGCCTTTTGCTCACATGTTCTTTCCTGCGTTATCCCCTGATTCTGTGGATAACCGTATTACCGCCTTT
GAGTGAGCTGATACCGCTCGCCGCAGCCGAACGACCGAGCGCAGCGAGTCAGTGAGCGAGGAAGCGGAAG
AGCGCCCAATACGCAAACCGCCTCTCCCCGCGCGTTGGCCGATTCATTAATGCAGCTGGCACGACAGGTT
TCCCGACTGGAAAGCGGGCAGTGAGCGCAACGCAATTAATGTGAGTTAGCTCACTCATTAGGCACCCCAG
GCTTTACACTTTATGCTTCCGGCTCGTATGTTGTGTGGAATTGTGAGCGGATAACAATTTCACACAGGAA
ACAGCTATGACCATGATTACGCCAAGCTTGGTACCATGATTACCGCAGCAAACCGCTTGGGATTATATTC
GGCGTTTCGGGCACGAAGTGCAATGGTCTTTAGGTCAAGTTTACAACCAAGATTCACTGTGGATACAATA
TTTTGCAGCTGCGGTACAATCCCAGAACTCTCCGAAGCTGGCGTGGCAGGAGTGATGGGGGTCATGGGAG
TCATGGGGGGGGGATACAGTGGAGTGGGGTACCGAGCTCGGATCCACTAGTAACGGCCGCCAGTGTGCTG
GAATTCGCCCTTTGCATGCTGCGCTGGTCCAACCGCATGCGGCCGCATTCTCAGGAACTCTCCTTCTTTG
GGTCTGGCTGAAGTTGAGGATCTCTTACTCTCTAGGCCACGGAATTAACCCGAGCAGGCATGGAGGCCTC
TGCTCTCACCTCATCAGTGGCCAAAGTGGTCAGGGTGGCCTCTGGCTCTGCCGTAGTTTTGCCCCTGGCC
AGGATTGCTACAGTTGTGATTGGGTGGGGTCTGATATCACCAGCATAACCGAGCGGTATAGGATATATTC
TGTTAAAGATGGAAAAAATGGAAAATCTCTGCCATTTATGTTGTGTGACACTATGGGGCTAGATGGGGCA
GAAGGAGCAGGACTGTGCATGGATGACATTCCCCACATCTTAAAAGGTTGTATGCCAGACAGATATCAGT
TTAATTCCCGTAAACCAATCCACAAGACAGAATAGCCAGATCTCAGAGGAGCCTGGCTAAGCAAAACCCT
GCAGAACGGCTGCCTAATTTACAGCAACCATGAGTACAAATGGTGATGATCATCAGGTCAAGGATAGTCT
GGAGCAATTGAGATGTCACTTTACATGGGAGTTATCCATTGATGACGATGAAATGCCTGATTGAGGCAGC
GAACTCATCTTTGCCAGTACAGGAGCTTGTGCCGTGGCCCACAGCCCACAGCCCACAGCCATGGGCTGGG
ACCTGACGGTGAAGATGCTGGCGGGCAACGAATTCCAGGTGTCCCTGAGCAGCTCCATGTCGGTGTCAGA
GCTGAAGGCGCAGATCACCCAGAAGATCGGCGTGCACGCCTTCTAAACCCTGTCCGCTGGAAAGTGTTCC
AGTGCCTCTTAATTGAGGGTGAGAATTGTGGAGAAGATGCTCTAAGAGAAGCAGAAAGATTTGTTATTGG
TGATGAAGAATTTGAAAGATTCTTACAAATGCGGCTTCTGTTTCCACACAGCCAAAACATCCTTTGTGCT
GCCCCTTGAGGAAGCAAAGAGAGGATTGCTTTTGCTTAAGGAAGCTGGTATGGAGAAGATCAACTTTTCA
GGTGGAGAGCCATTTCCAGTCATGCTCCGTGTGCTCTACCCTCCCAAGACGCCCACCATGATGGTCTTCG
TGGAGCCTGAGGGTGGCCTCCGGGGCATCCTCTGCCCTGCAAGTCCTCTATGCCCCTCAGGACGCTGTCC
TGTCCTCCTTCCGGGACTCCAGGGCCAGATCCATGGCTGTGATACAGTGCACTGTGGACAGTGAGCCACC
TGCTGTGTGATGAAGGAGATGGGAGGCCATCACATTGTAGCCCTCTGTGTGCTCAAGGGGGGCTATAAAT
TCTTTGCTGACCTGCTGGATTACATCAAAGCACTGAATAGAAATGACCTTGATTTATTTTGCATACCTAA
TCATTATGCTGAGGATTTGGAAAGGGTGTTTATTCCTCATGGACTAATTATGGACAGGACTGAACGTCTT
GCTCGTTAACGAGGATCCATTGGAGGGCAAGTCTGGTGCCAGCAGCCGCGGTAATTCCAGCTCCAATAGC
GTATATTAAAGTTGCTGCAGTTAAAAAGCTCGTAGTTGGATCTTGGGAGCGGGCGGGCGGTCCGCCGCGA
GGCGAGCAAACAGAGTGAGCCCTTCTTCAAGGCCACCCCAGAGGAGAAGCTCAAGCTGGAGGACTTCTTT
GCCCGCAACTCCTCGAGGCCTCACGTGGCTCAGCTTCACGCAAGGGCGAATTCTGCAGATATCCATCACA
CTGGCGGCCGCTCGAGCATGCATCTAGAGGGCCCAATTCGCCCTATAGTGAGTCGTATTACAATTCACTG
GCCGTCGTTTTACAACGTCGTGACTGGGAAAACCCTGGCGTTACCCAACTTAATCGCCTTGCAGCACATC
CCCCTTTCGCCAGCTGGCGTAATAGCGAAGAGGCCCGCACCGATCGCCCTTCCCAACAGTTGCGCAGCCT
GAATGGCGAATGG
[124 nt withheld, positions 3234-3357]
C
[91 nt withheld, positions 3359-3449]
A
[49 nt withheld, positions 3451-3499]
CCTTTGACGTTGGAGTCCACGTTCTTT
[37 nt withheld, positions 3527-3563]
ACCCTATCTCGGTCTATTCTTTTGATTTATAAGGGATTTTGCCGATTTCGGCCTATTGGTTAAAAAATGA
GCTGATTTAACAAAAATTTAACGCGAATTTTAACAAAATTCAGGGCGCAAGGGCTGCTAAAGGAAGCGGA
ACACGTAGAAAGCCAGTCCGCAGAAACGGTGCTGACCCCGGATGAATGTCAGCTACTGGGCTATCTGGAC
AAGGGAAAACGCAAGCGCAAAGAGAAAGCAGGTAGCTTGCAGTGGGCTTACATGGCGATAGCTAGACTGG
GCGGTTTTATGGACAGCAAGCGAACCGGAATTGCCAGCTGGGGCGCCCTCTGGTAAGGTTGGGAAGCCCT
GCAAAGTAAACTGGATGGCTTTCTTGCCGCCAAGGATCTGATGGCGCAGGGGATCAAGATCTGATCAAGA
GACAGGATGAGGATCGTTTCGCATGATTGAACAAGATGGATTGCACGCAGGTTCTCCGGCCGCTTGGGTG
GAGAGGCTATTCGGCTATGACTGGGCACAACAGACAATCGGCTGCTCTGATGCCGCCGTGTTCCGGCTGT
CAGCGCAGGGGCGCCCGGTTCTTTTTGTCAAGACCGACCTGTCCGGTGCCCTGAATGAACTGCAGGACGA
GGCAGCGCGGCTATCGTGGCTGGCCACGACGGGCGTTCCTTGCGCAGCTGTGCTCGACGTTGTCACTGAA
GCGGGAAGGGACTGGCTGCTATTGGGCGAAGTGCCGGGGCAGGATCTCCTGTCATCCCACCTTGCTCCTG
CCGAGAAAGTATCCATCATGGCTGATGCAATGCGGCGGCTGCATACGCTTGATCCGGCTACCTGCCCATT
CGACCACCAAGCGAAACATCGCATCGAGCGAGCACGTACTCGGATGGAAGCCGGTCTTGTCGATCAGGAT
GATCTGGACGAAGAGCATCAGGGGCTCGCGCCAGCCGAACTGTTCGCCAGGCTCAAGGCGCGCATGCCCG
ACGGCGAGGATCTCGTCGTGACCCATGGCGATGCCTGCTTGCCGAATATCATGGTGGAAAATGGCCGCTT
TTCTGGATTCATCGACTGTGGCCGGCTGGGTGTGGCGGACCGCTATCAGGACATAGCGTTGGCTACCCGT
GATATTGCTGAAGAGCTTGGCGGCGAATGGGCTGACCGCTTCCTCGTGCTTTACGGTATCGCCGCTCCCG
ATTCGCAGCGCATCGCCTTCTATCGCCTTCTTGACGAGTTCTTCTGAATTGAAAAAGGAAGAGTATGAGT
ATTCAACATTTCCGTGTCGCCCTTATTCCCTTTTTTGCGGCATTTTGCCTTCCTGTTTTTGCTCACCCAG
AAACGCTGGTGAAAGTAAAAGATGCTGAAGATCAGTTGGGTGCACGAGTGGGTTACATCGAACTGGATCT
CAACAGCGGTAAGATCCTTGAGAGTTTTCGCCCCGAAGAACGTTTTCCAATGATGAGCACTTTTAAAGTT
CTGCTATGTGGCGCGGTATTATCCCGTATTGACGCCGGGCAAGAGCAACTCGGTCGCCGCATACACTATT
CTCAGAATGACTTGGTTGAGTACTCACCAGTCACAGAAAAGCATCTTACGGATGGCATGACAGTAAGAGA
ATTATGCAGTGCTGCCATAACCATGAGTGATAACACTGCGGCCAACTTACTTCTGACAACGATCGGAGGA
CCGAAGGAGCTAACCGCTTTTTTGCACAACATGGGGGATCATGTAACTCGCCTTGATCGTTGGGAACCGG
AGCTGAATGAAGCCATACCAAACGACGAGCGTGACACCACGATGCCTGTAGCAATGGCAACAACGTTGCG
CAAACTATTAACTGGCGAACTACTTACTCTAGCTTCCCGGCAACAATTAATAGACTGGATGGAGGCGGAT
AAAGTTGCAGGACCACTTCTGCGCTCGGCCCTTCCGGCTGGCTGGTTTATTGCTGATAAATCTGGAGCCG
GTGAGCGTGGGTCTCGCGGTATCATTGCAGCACTGGGGCCAGATGGTAAGCCCTCCCGTATCGTAGTTAT
CTACACGACGGGGAGTCAGGCAACTATGGATGAACGAAATAGACAGATCGCTGAGATAGGTGCCTCACTG
ATTAAGCATTGGTAACTGTCAGACCAAGTTTACTCATATATACTTTAGATTGATTTAAAACTTCATTTTT
AATTTAAAAGGATCTAGGTGAAGATCCTTTTTGATAATCTCATGACCAAAATCCCTTAACGTGAGTTTTC
GTTCCACTGAGCGTCAGACCCCGTAGAAAAGATCAAAGGATCTTC
Features (pLannotate 1.2.2; 21 found; start..end, strand, type, name):
      1..589     +  rep_origin     ori: high-copy-number ColE1/pMB1/pBR322/pUC origin of replication
    772..864     +  CDS            lacI (fragment): lac repressor; lacI; The lac repressor binds to the lac operator to inhibit transcription in E. coli. This inhibition can be relieved by adding lactose or isopropyl-β-D-thiogalactopyranoside (IPTG).
    877..898     +  protein_bind   CAP binding site: CAP binding activates transcription in the presence of cAMP. E. coli catabolite activator protein
    913..943     +  promoter       lac promoter: promoter for the E. coli lac operon
    951..967     +  protein_bind   lac operator: The lac repressor binds to the lac operator to inhibit transcription in E. coli. This inhibition can be relieved by adding lactose or isopropyl-β-D-thiogalactopyranoside (IPTG). lac repressor encoded by lacI
   1015..1215    -  CDS            tbp (fragment): TBP_XENTR - Also known as tfiid From Xenopus tropicalis (Western clawed frog) (Silurana tropicalis).
   1390..1515    +  CDS            IFI27 (fragment): IFI27_HUMAN - Experimental evidence at protein level: Swiss-Prot protein existence level 1. Probable adapter protein involved in different biological processes (PubMed:22427340, PubMed:27194766). Part of the signaling pathways that lead to apoptosis (PubMed:18330707, PubMed:27673746, PubMed:24970806). Involved in type-I interferon-induced apoptosis characterized by a rapid and robust release of cytochrome C from the mitochondria and activation of BAX and caspases 2, 3, 6, 8 and 9 (PubMed:18330707, PubMed:27673746). Also functions in TNFSF10-induced apoptosis (PubMed:24970806). May also have a
   1494..1685    +  CDS            IFI44 (fragment): IFI44_PANTR - Experimental evidence at protein level: Swiss-Prot protein existence level 1. This protein aggregates to form microtubular structures. From Pan troglodytes (Chimpanzee).
   1780..1881    +  CDS            IFIT1 (fragment): IFIT1_HUMAN - Also known as G10P1, IFI56, IFNAI1, ISG56. Experimental evidence at protein level: Swiss-Prot protein existence level 1. Interferon-induced antiviral RNA-binding protein that specifically binds single-stranded RNA bearing a 5'-triphosphate group (PPP-RNA), thereby acting as a sensor of viral single-stranded RNAs and inhibiting expression of viral messenger RNAs. Single-stranded PPP- RNAs, which lack 2'-O-methylation of the 5' cap and bear a 5'- triphosphate group instead, are specific from viruses, providing a molecular signature to distinguish between self and non-self mRNAs by
   1951..2073    +  CDS            ISG15 (fragment): ISG15_HUMAN - Also known as G1P2, UCRP. Experimental evidence at protein level: Swiss-Prot protein existence level 1. Ubiquitin-like protein which plays a key role in the innate immune response to viral infection either via its conjugation to a target protein (ISGylation) or via its action as a free or unconjugated protein. ISGylation involves a cascade of enzymatic reactions involving E1, E2, and E3 enzymes which catalyze the conjugation of ISG15 to a lysine residue in the target protein. Its target proteins include IFIT1, MX1/MxA, PPM1B, UBE2L6, UBA7, CHMP5, CHMP2A, CHMP4B and CHMP6. Can als
   2052..2246    +  CDS            rsad2 (fragment): RSAD2_ONCMY - Also known as vig1 From Oncorhynchus mykiss (Rainbow trout) (Salmo gairdneri).
   2527..2634    +  CDS            Hprt1 (fragment): HPRT_MUSSP - Also known as Hprt. Experimental evidence at protein level: Swiss-Prot protein existence level 1. Converts guanine to guanosine monophosphate, and hypoxanthine to inosine monophosphate. Transfers the 5-phosphoribosyl group from 5- phosphoribosylpyrophosphate onto the purine. Plays a central role in the generation of purine nucleotides through the purine salvage pathway (By similarity). From Mus spretus (Western Mediterranean mouse) (Algerian mouse).
   2657..2806    +  ncRNA          SSU rRNA eukarya (fragment): Accession: RF01960 - Eukaryotic small subunit ribosomal RNA
   2878..2952    +  CDS            G6PD (fragment): G6PD_HUMAN - Experimental evidence at protein level: Swiss-Prot protein existence level 1. Catalyzes the rate-limiting step of the oxidative pentose- phosphate pathway, which represents a route for the dissimilation of carbohydrates besides glycolysis. The main function of this enzyme is to provide reducing power (NADPH) and pentose phosphates for fatty acid and nucleic acid synthesis. From Homo sapiens (Human).
   3052..3070    -  promoter       T7 promoter: promoter for bacteriophage T7 RNA polymerase
   3073..3230    +  CDS            lacZα (fragment): LacZα fragment of β-galactosidase; lacZ fragment
   3234..3662    +  rep_origin     f1 ori (sequence partly withheld): f1 bacteriophage origin of replication; arrow indicates direction of (+) strand synthesis
   3675..3974    +  CDS            tnpA (fragment): TN5P_ECOLX - Also known as tnp. Experimental evidence at protein level: Swiss-Prot protein existence level 1. Mediates transposition of transposon Tn5 by a 'cut and paste' mechanism. First, the monomeric transposase binds the 19 bp inverted DNA repeats flanking the transposon. Then, dimerization of the DNA- bound transposase creates a synaptic DNA complex. After nicking of the first DNA strand, excision of the transposon proceeds through a series of intermediates. The transposase then mediates the insertion of the transposon at a new site by strand transfer. The activity of the wild- type tran
   4006..4797    +  CDS            neo: KKA2_KLEPN - Also known as kan, nptII. Experimental evidence at protein level: Swiss-Prot protein existence level 1. Resistance to kanamycin, neomycin, paromomycin, ribostamycin, butirosin and gentamicin B. From Klebsiella pneumoniae.
   4801..4817    +  promoter       AmpR promoter (fragment): bla
   4818..5678    +  CDS            AmpR: β-lactamase; bla; confers resistance to ampicillin, carbenicillin, and related antibiotics
