[The description below was written by a language model from this plasmid's Addgene catalogue record and pLannotate feature annotations shown in this document.]
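Description:
6-ISG-IFN is a bacterial cloning plasmid built on the Invitrogen pCR2.1 backbone and catalogued as a qPCR plasmid standard rather than an expression vector. It replicates in E. coli from a high-copy ColE1/pUC-type origin and also carries an f1 origin. The record lists ampicillin as the selection, matching the annotated β-lactamase gene. The feature table also shows an intact neo (kanamycin resistance) gene next to a Tn5-derived fragment. The catalogue gives a total size of 5,821 bp, while the sequenced record is 5,848 nt.

The payload is a concatenated series of short partial human cDNA fragments (about 76 to 252 bp each) inserted at the lacZα cloning site, between the lac promoter/operator and a T7 promoter. Six are interferon-stimulated genes: IFI27, IFI44L, IFIT1, ISG15, RSAD2 and SIGLEC1. The other four, TBP, HPRT1, 18S and G6PD, are commonly used as reference genes. The "18s" entry is linked to RPS18 in the catalogue, but the annotation identifies this segment as eukaryotic small-subunit ribosomal RNA. The automated annotation finds most fragments in the listed order, with TBP annotated on the opposite strand. Several are labelled by their closest database homologues from other species (for example IFI44 for IFI44L), which reflects database matching and not a non-human origin. SIGLEC1 is not annotated, though an unannotated gap lies between the RSAD2 and HPRT1 fragments where it would be expected.

Because all amplicon targets sit on one molecule in equal proportion, dilutions of the plasmid can serve as a common copy-number calibrator. This supports standardized quantitative measurement of the type I interferon signature, the stated purpose, which the associated publication title frames as clinical application.
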