Addgene plasmid #231488: 6-ISG-IFN
Purpose: Standard for type I interferon signature (6 genes)
Depositing lab: Stefano Volpi. Depositing organization: Istituto Giannina Gaslini. Publication: Type I Interferon Signature: a Quantitative Standardized Method for Clinical Application. Tesser A, Bocca P, Ulivi M, Pin A, Pastorino C, Cangelosi D, Santori E, Drago E, Caorsi R, Candotti F, Gattorno M, Tommasini A, Volpi S. Clin Exp Immunol. 2025 Mar 24:uxaf018. doi: 10.1093/cei/uxaf018. PubMed 40127048.
Backbone
  Vector backbone: pCR2.1
  Backbone manufacturer: Invitrogen
  Backbone size w/o insert (bp): 3929
  Total vector size (bp): 5821
  Vector type: qPCR plasmid standard
Growth in bacteria
  Bacterial resistance: Ampicillin, 100 μg/mL
  Growth temperature: 37°C
  Growth strain: DH5alpha
  Copy number: High Copy
Gene/Insert 1
  Gene/Insert name: TBP
  Species: H. sapiens (human)
  Insert size (bp): 203
  Mutation: partial sequence
  Entrez Gene: TBP (a.k.a. GTF2D, GTF2D1, HDL4, SCA17, TBP1, TFIID)
Gene/Insert 2
  Gene/Insert name: IFI27
  Species: H. sapiens (human)
  Insert size (bp): 199
  Mutation: partial sequence
  Entrez Gene: IFI27 (a.k.a. FAM14D, ISG12, ISG12A, P27)
Gene/Insert 3
  Gene/Insert name: IFI44L
  Species: H. sapiens (human)
  Insert size (bp): 204
  Mutation: partial sequence
  Entrez Gene: IFI44L (a.k.a. C1orf29, GS3686, TLDC5B)
Gene/Insert 4
  Gene/Insert name: IFIT1
  Species: H. sapiens (human)
  Insert size (bp): 178
  Mutation: partial sequence
  Entrez Gene: IFIT1 (a.k.a. C56, G10P1, IFI-56, IFI-56K, IFI56, IFIT-1, IFNAI1, ISG56, P56, RNM561)
Gene/Insert 5
  Gene/Insert name: ISG15
  Species: H. sapiens (human)
  Insert size (bp): 191
  Mutation: partial sequence
  Entrez Gene: ISG15 (a.k.a. G1P2, IFI15, IMD38, IP17, UCRP, hUCRP)
Gene/Insert 6
  Gene/Insert name: RSAD2
  Species: H. sapiens (human)
  Insert size (bp): 252
  Mutation: partial sequence
  Entrez Gene: RSAD2 (a.k.a. SAND, cig33, cig5, vig1)
Gene/Insert 7
  Gene/Insert name: SIGLEC1
  Species: H. sapiens (human)
  Insert size (bp): 198
  Mutation: partial sequence
  Entrez Gene: SIGLEC1 (a.k.a. CD169, SIGLEC-1, SN)
Gene/Insert 8
  Gene/Insert name: HPRT1
  Species: H. sapiens (human)
  Insert size (bp): 210
  Mutation: partial sequence
  Entrez Gene: HPRT1 (a.k.a. HGPRT, HPRT)
Gene/Insert 9
  Gene/Insert name: 18s
  Species: H. sapiens (human)
  Insert size (bp): 140
  Mutation: partial sequence
  Entrez Gene: RPS18 (a.k.a. D6S218E, HKE3, KE-3, KE3, S18, uS13)
Gene/Insert 10
  Gene/Insert name: G6PD
  Species: H. sapiens (human)
  Insert size (bp): 76
  Mutation: partial sequence
  Entrez Gene: G6PD (a.k.a. CNSHA1, G6PD1)
Terms and licenses: Academic/Nonprofit Terms; Industry Terms: Not Available to Industry
How to cite: 6-ISG-IFN was a gift from Stefano Volpi (Addgene plasmid # 231488 ; http://n2t.net/addgene:231488 ; RRID:Addgene_231488)
